Addgene plasmid #48420: pFUSB4_ATCA
Depositing lab: Stephen Ekker. Depositing organization: Mayo Foundation for Medical Education and Research. Publication: High Efficiency In Vivo Genome Engineering with a Simplified 15-RVD GoldyTALEN Design. Ma AC, Lee HB, Clark KJ, Ekker SC. PLoS One. 2013 May 29;8(5):e65259. doi: 10.1371/journal.pone.0065259. Print 2013. PubMed 23734242.
Backbone
  Vector backbone: pFUS_B4
  Vector type: Mammalian Expression, TALEN
Growth in bacteria
  Bacterial resistance: Spectinomycin, 50 μg/mL
  Growth temperature: 37°C
  Growth strain: Top10
  Copy number: Unknown
Gene/Insert
  Gene/Insert name: RVD sequence: NI NG HD NI
  Species: Synthetic
  Cloning method: Unknown
  Sequencing primers: 5′ ttgatgcctggcagttccct; 3′ cgaaccgaacaggcttatgt
Terms and licenses: Academic/Nonprofit Terms; Industry Terms: Not Available to Industry
Depositor comments: Plasmid was created using Golden Gate cloning.
How to cite: pFUSB4_ATCA was a gift from Stephen Ekker (Addgene plasmid # 48420 ; http://n2t.net/addgene:48420 ; RRID:Addgene_48420)
