[The description below was written by a language model from this plasmid's Addgene catalogue record and pLannotate feature annotations shown in this document.]
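Description:
pFUSB4_ATCA is a small (about 2.9 kb) intermediate array plasmid for Golden Gate assembly of TALENs, built on the pFUS_B4 backbone. It carries a pre-assembled synthetic block of four TAL effector repeats with the repeat-variable diresidues NI, NG, HD and NI. Under the standard RVD code these recognise A, T, C and A respectively, which is the source of the "ATCA" in the name. The depositor notes that the plasmid was made by Golden Gate cloning, in which individual repeat modules are ligated in a defined order into the pFUS vector.

The annotated features are almost entirely backbone. They include a high-copy ColE1/pUC-type origin for propagation in E. coli and an aadA (SmR) aminoglycoside adenylyltransferase gene that confers spectinomycin/streptomycin resistance. This gene sits downstream of a class 1 integron Pc promoter fragment and a remnant of a gentamicin acetyltransferase gene. rrnB T1 and T2 terminators are also present. Short lacZα and lacI fragments are most likely what remains of a blue/white screening cassette displaced when the repeats were inserted. The repeat array itself was not annotated by the feature-calling software; it presumably lies in the unannotated region between the lacZα remnant and the resistance cassette.

Although the catalogue lists the vector type as mammalian expression/TALEN, the feature table shows no eukaryotic promoter, nuclease domain or polyadenylation signal. The plasmid is therefore best regarded as a library component rather than an expression construct. The associated work describes a simplified 15-RVD GoldyTALEN design for in vivo genome engineering. Pre-made four-repeat blocks like this one would be combined with other repeat arrays in a second Golden Gate step, placing them in a final TALEN scaffold and shortening custom nuclease assembly.
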