Features (pLannotate 1.2.2; 8 found; start..end, strand, type, name):
      3..39      -  CDS            lacZα (fragment): LacZα fragment of β-galactosidase; lacZ fragment
    596..619     +  promoter       Pc promoter (fragment): intI1 (promoter lies within the coding sequence); class 1 integron promoter
    795..851     +  CDS            GmR (fragment): gentamycin acetyltransferase; aacC1; confers resistance to gentamycin
    858..1649    +  CDS            SmR: aminoglycoside adenylyltransferase (Murphy, 1985); aadA; confers resistance to spectinomycin and streptomycin
   1742..2330    +  rep_origin     ori: high-copy-number ColE1/pMB1/pBR322/pUC origin of replication
   2513..2605    +  CDS            lacI (fragment): lac repressor; lacI; The lac repressor binds to the lac operator to inhibit transcription in E. coli. This inhibition can be relieved by adding lactose or isopropyl-β-D-thiogalactopyranoside (IPTG).
   2660..2687    -  terminator     rrnB T2 terminator: transcription terminator T2 from the E. coli rrnB gene
   2819..2862    +  terminator     rrnB T1 terminator: Escherichia coli rrnB; transcription terminator T1 from the E. coli rrnB gene
>Addgene plasmid #48420 | pFUSB4_ATCA | depositor full sequence | sequence record 70120 | Full Sequence
ATGTTTTCCCAGTCACGACGTTGTAAAACGACGGCCAGTCTTAAGCGTCTCATGGCCTGACCCCGGACCA
AGTGGTGGCCTATCGCCAGCAACATTGGCGGCAAGCAAGCGCTCGAAACGGTGCAGCGGCTGTTGCCGGT
GCTGTGCCAGGACCATGGCCTGACCCCGGACCAAGTGGTGGCTATCGCCAGCAACGGTGGCGGCAAGCAA
GCGCTCGAAACGGTGCAGCGGCTGTTGCCGGTGCTGTGCCAGGACCATGGCCTGACTCCGGACCAAGTGG
TGGCTATCGCCAGCCACGATGGCGGCAAGCAAGCGCTCGAAACGGTGCAGCGGCTGTTGCCGGTGCTGTG
CCAGGACCATGGCCTGACCCCGGACCAAGTGGTGGCTATCGCCAGCAACATTGGCGGCAAGCAAGCGCTC
GAAACGGTGCAGCGGCTGTTGCCGGTGCTGTGCCAGGACCATGGCCTGACCCCGGACCAAGTGGTGGCTA
TCGAGACGTCTAGACCAGCCAGGACAGAAATGCCTCGACTTCGCTGCTACCCAAGGTTGCCGGGTGACGC
ACACCGTGGAAACGGATGAAGGCACGAACCCAGTGGACATAAGCCTGTTCGGTTCGTAAGCTGTAATGCA
AGTAGCGTATGCGCTCACGCAACTGGTCCAGAACCTTGACCGAACGCAGCGGTGGTAACGGCGCAGTGGC
GGTTTTCATGGCTTGTTATGACTGTTTTTTTGGGGTACAGTCTATGCCTCGGGCATCCAAGCAGCAAGCG
CGTTACGCCGTGGGTCGATGTTTGATGTTATGGAGCAGCAACGATGTTACGCAGCAGGGCAGTCGCCCTA
AAACAAAGTTAAACATTATGAGGGAAGCGGTGATCGCCGAAGTATCGACTCAACTATCAGAGGTAGTTGG
CGTCATCGAGCGCCATCTCGAACCGACGTTGCTGGCCGTACATTTGTACGGCTCCGCAGTGGATGGCGGC
CTGAAGCCACACAGTGATATTGATTTGCTGGTTACGGTGACCGTAAGGCTTGATGAAACAACGCGGCGAG
CTTTGATCAACGACCTTTTGGAAACTTCGGCTTCCCCTGGAGAGAGCGAGATTCTCCGCGCTGTAGAAGT
CACCATTGTTGTGCACGACGACATCATTCCGTGGCGTTATCCAGCTAAGCGCGAACTGCAATTTGGAGAA
TGGCAGCGCAATGACATTCTTGCAGGTATCTTCGAGCCAGCCACGATCGACATTGATCTGGCTATCTTGC
TGACAAAAGCAAGAGAACATAGCGTTGCCTTGGTAGGTCCAGCGGCGGAGGAACTCTTTGATCCGGTTCC
TGAACAGGATCTATTTGAGGCGCTAAATGAAACCTTAACGCTATGGAACTCGCCGCCCGACTGGGCTGGC
GATGAGCGAAATGTAGTGCTTACGTTGTCCCGCATTTGGTACAGCGCAGTAACCGGCAAAATCGCGCCGA
AGGATGTCGCTGCCGACTGGGCAATGGAGCGCCTGCCGGCCCAGTATCAGCCCGTCATACTTGAAGCTAG
ACAGGCTTATCTTGGACAAGAAGAAGATCGCTTGGCCTCGCGCGCAGATCAGTTGGAAGAATTTGTCCAC
TACGTGAAAGGCGAGATCACCAAGGTAGTCGGCAAATAACCCTCGAGCCACCCATGACCAAAATCCCTTA
ACGTGAGTTACGCGTCGTTCCACTGAGCGTCAGACCCCGTAGAAAAGATCAAAGGATCTTCTTGAGATCC
TTTTTTTCTGCGCGTAATCTGCTGCTTGCAAACAAAAAAACCACCGCTACCAGCGGTGGTTTGTTTGCCG
GATCAAGAGCTACCAACTCTTTTTCCGAAGGTAACTGGCTTCAGCAGAGCGCAGATACCAAATACTGTCC
TTCTAGTGTAGCCGTAGTTAGGCCACCACTTCAAGAACTCTGTAGCACCGCCTACATACCTCGCTCTGCT
AATCCTGTTACCAGTGGCTGCTGCCAGTGGCGATAAGTCGTGTCTTACCGGGTTGGACTCAAGACGATAG
TTACCGGATAAGGCGCAGCGGTCGGGCTGAACGGGGGGTTCGTGCACACAGCCCAGCTTGGAGCGAACGA
CCTACACCGAACTGAGATACCTACAGCGTGAGCATTGAGAAAGCGCCACGCTTCCCGAAGGGAGAAAGGC
GGACAGGTATCCGGTAAGCGGCAGGGTCGGAACAGGAGAGCGCACGAGGGAGCTTCCAGGGGGAAACGCC
TGGTATCTTTATAGTCCTGTCGGGTTTCGCCACCTCTGACTTGAGCGTCGATTTTTGTGATGCTCGTCAG
GGGGGCGGAGCCTATGGAAAAACGCCAGCAACGCGGCCTTTTTACGGTTCCTGGCCTTTTGCTGGCCTTT
TGCTCACATGTTCTTTCCTGCGTTATCCCCTGATTCTGTGGATAACCGTATTACCGCCTTTGAGTGAGCT
GATACCGCTCGCCGCAGCCGAACGACCGAGCGCAGCGAGTCAGTGAGCGAGGAAGCGGAAGAGCGCCCAA
TACGCAAACCGCCTCTCCCCGCGCGTTGGCCGATTCATTAATGCAGCTGGCACGACAGGTTTCCCGACTG
GAAAGCGGGCAGTGAGCGCAACGCAATTAATACGCGTACCGCTAGCCAGGAAGAGTTTGTAGAAACGCAA
AAAGGCCATCCGTCAGGATGGCCTTCTGCTTAGTTTGATGCCTGGCAGTTTATGGCGGGCGTCCTGCCCG
CCACCCTCCGGGCCGTTGCTTCACAACGTTCAAATCCGCTCCCGGCGGATTTGTCCTACTCAGGAGAGCG
TTCACCGACAAACAACAGATAAAACGAAAGGCCCAGTCTTCCGACTGAGCCTTTCGTTTTATTTGATGCC
TGGCAGTTCCCTACTCTCGCGTTAACGCTAGCATGG
