>Addgene plasmid #48420 | pFUSB4_ATCA | addgene partial sequence | sequence record 70764 | pCR8_F1 5'-ttgatgcctggcagttccct-3'
TCACGACGTTGTAAAACGACGGCCAGTCTTAAGCGTCTCATGGCCTGACCCCGGACCAAGTGGTGGCTAT
CGCCAGCAACATTGGCGGCAAGCAAGCGCTCGAAACGGTGCAGCGGCTGTTGCCGGTGCTGTGCCAGGAC
CATGGCCTGACCCCGGACCAAGTGGTGGCTATCGCCAGCAACGGTGGCGGCAAGCAAGCGCTCGAAACGG
TGCAGCGGCTGTTGCCGGTGCTGTGCCAGGACCATGGCCTGACTCCGGACCAAGTGGTGGCTATCGCCAG
CCACGATGGCGGCAAGCAAGCGCTCGAAACGGTGCAGCGGCTGTTGCCGGTGCTGTGCCAGGACCATGGC
CTGACCCCGGACCAAGTGGTGGCTATCGCCAGCAACATTGGCGGCAAGCAAGCGCTCGAAACGGTGCAGC
GGCTGTTGCCGGTGCTGTGCCAGGACCATGGCCTGACCCCGGACCAAGTGGTGGCTATCGAGACGTCTAG
ACCAGCCAGGACAGAAATGCCTCGACTTCGCTGCTACCCAAGGTTGCCGGGTGACGCACACCGTGGAAAC
GGATGAAGGCACGAACCCAGTGGACATAAGCCTGTTCGGTTCGTAAGCTGTAATGCAAGTAGCGTATGCG
CTCACGCAACTGGTCCAGAACCTTGACCGAACGCAGCGGTGGTAACGGCGCAGTGGCGGTTTTCATGGCT
TGTTATGACTGTTTTTTTGGGGTACAGTCTATGCCTCGGGCATCCAAGCAGCAAGCGCGTTACGCCGTGG
GTCGATGTTTGATGTTATGGAGCAGCAACGATGTTACGCAGCAGGGCAGTCGCCCTAAAACAAAGTTAAA
CATTATGAGGGAAGCGGTGATCGCCGAAGTATCGACTCAACTATCAGA
